Addgene plasmid #211545: pLenti-GFP-2A-Puro-gRAD1_B
Purpose: sgRNA-B against RAD1
Depositing lab: Agnel Sfeir. Depositing organization: Memorial Sloan-Kettering Cancer Center. Publication: RHINO directs MMEJ to repair DNA breaks in mitosis. Brambati A, Sacco O, Porcella S, Heyza J, Kareh M, Schmidt JC, Sfeir A. Science. 2023 Aug 11;381(6658):653-660. doi: 10.1126/science.adh3694. Epub 2023 Jul 13. PubMed 37440612.
Backbone
  Vector backbone: pLenti
  Backbone size w/o insert (bp): 9544
  Total vector size (bp): 9564
  Vector type: Mammalian Expression, CRISPR
  Selectable markers: Puromycin
Growth in bacteria
  Bacterial resistance: Ampicillin, 100 μg/mL
  Growth temperature: 37°C
  Growth strain: NEB Stable
  Copy number: Unknown
Gene/Insert
  Gene/Insert name: sgRNA RAD1
  gRNA/shRNA sequence: CGAAACACGTGGCATGTTCT
  Species: Synthetic
  Promoter: U6
  Cloning method: Unknown
  Sequencing primers: 5′ gactatcatatgcttaccgt
Terms and licenses: Academic/Nonprofit Terms; Industry Terms: Not Available to Industry
How to cite: pLenti-GFP-2A-Puro-gRAD1_B was a gift from Agnel Sfeir (Addgene plasmid # 211545 ; http://n2t.net/addgene:211545 ; RRID:Addgene_211545)
