[The description below was written by a language model from this plasmid's Addgene catalogue record and pLannotate feature annotations shown in this document.]
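Description:
pLenti-GFP-2A-Puro-gRAD1_B is a lentiviral CRISPR guide-RNA plasmid built on a pLenti backbone and carrying the second ("B") of the depositor's single-guide RNAs directed against RAD1. It is propagated in E. coli through a high-copy ColE1/pUC-type origin with ampicillin selection (AmpR under its own promoter). An f1 origin is also present. The transfer cassette has a third-generation, self-inactivating layout. A CMV enhancer/promoter replaces the U3 region to drive a truncated HIV-1 5' LTR, followed by the Ψ packaging signal with a gag fragment, the RRE for Rev-dependent export of the genomic RNA, and the cPPT/CTS. The cassette ends in a ΔU3 3' LTR and a bGH polyadenylation signal.

Between the LTRs sit two expression units. A human U6 RNA polymerase III promoter transcribes the 20-nt RAD1 spacer fused to the Streptococcus pyogenes Cas9 guide scaffold. Downstream, an EF-1α core promoter drives EGFP and puromycin N-acetyltransferase. According to the plasmid name these are joined by a 2A peptide, although the feature table leaves the gap between the two coding sequences unannotated. A WPRE follows to boost transcript expression. Transduced cells can therefore be tracked by green fluorescence and enriched with puromycin. No Cas9 gene is annotated, so the nuclease must be supplied separately. Outside the viral region, an SV40 promoter/EM7–BleoR cassette with an SV40 poly(A) signal is also annotated, though the catalogue lists only puromycin as the mammalian marker. The sequenced record (9,551 nt) is slightly shorter than the stated total size of 9,564 bp. The record gives the purpose simply as an sgRNA against RAD1, consistent with disrupting RAD1 in mammalian cells for the associated study of DNA break repair in mitosis.
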