Features (pLannotate 1.2.2; 33 found; start..end, strand, type, name):
     31..83      -  misc_feature   bom (fragment): basis of mobility region from pBR322
    238..617     +  enhancer       CMV enhancer: human cytomegalovirus immediate early enhancer
    618..817     +  promoter       CMV promoter: human cytomegalovirus (CMV) immediate early promoter
    835..1015    +  LTR            5' LTR (truncated): truncated 5' long terminal repeat (LTR) from HIV-1
   1062..1187    +  misc_feature   HIV-1 Ψ: packaging signal of human immunodeficiency virus type 1
   1171..1534    +  CDS            HIV-1 gag (fragment): gag protein from human immunodeficiency virus 1; gag
   1680..1913    +  misc_feature   RRE: The Rev response element (RRE) of HIV-1 allows for Rev-dependent mRNA export from the nucleus to the cytoplasm.
   2290..2390    +  CDS            Rev (fragment): human immunodeficiency virus 1 (HIV-1) Rev protein; rev; enhances nuclear export of unspliced and incompletely spliced viral mRNAs
   2440..2557    +  misc_feature   cPPT/CTS: central polypurine tract and central termination sequence of HIV-1
   2608..2848    +  promoter       U6 promoter: RNA polymerase III promoter for human U6 snRNA
   2878..2953    +  misc_RNA       gRNA scaffold: guide RNA scaffold for the Streptococcus pyogenes CRISPR/Cas9 system
   2971..2989    +  CDS            small t antigen (fragment): SV40 (simian virus 40) small t antigen
   3015..3226    +  promoter       EF-1α core promoter: core promoter for human elongation factor EF-1α
   3240..3956    +  CDS            EGFP: EGFP is a basic (constitutively fluorescent) green fluorescent protein published in 1996, derived from Aequorea victoria. It is reported to be a rapidly-maturing weak dimer with moderate acid sensitivity.
   4043..4640    +  CDS            PuroR (fragment): puromycin N-acetyltransferase; pac from Streptomyces; confers resistance to puromycin
   4656..5244    +  misc_feature   WPRE: woodchuck hepatitis virus posttranscriptional regulatory element
   5295..5314    +  misc_feature   cPPT/CTS (fragment): central polypurine tract and central termination sequence of HIV-1
   5316..5549    +  LTR            3' LTR (ΔU3): self-inactivating 3' long terminal repeat (LTR) from HIV-1
   5581..5805    +  polyA_signal   bGH poly(A) signal: bovine growth hormone polyadenylation signal
   5809..5830    +  promoter       SV40 promoter (fragment): SV40 enhancer and early promoter
   5851..6279    +  rep_origin     f1 ori (sequence partly withheld): f1 bacteriophage origin of replication; arrow indicates direction of (+) strand synthesis
   6293..6622    +  promoter       SV40 promoter: SV40 enhancer and early promoter
   6670..6697    +  promoter       EM7 promoter (fragment): synthetic bacterial promoter&nbsp
   6723..7097    +  CDS            BleoR: antibiotic-binding protein; Sh ble from Streptoalloteichus hindustanus; confers resistance to bleomycin, phleomycin, and Zeocin™
   7107..7232    +  CDS            ble (fragment): BLE_KLEPN - Experimental evidence at protein level: Swiss-Prot protein existence level 1. Binding protein with a strong affinity to the bleomycin family of antibiotics. Binds to CL990; an antimitotic-antibiotic compound. From Klebsiella pneumoniae.
   7227..7348    +  polyA_signal   SV40 poly(A) signal: SV40 polyadenylation signal
   7421..7437    -  protein_bind   lac operator: The lac repressor binds to the lac operator to inhibit transcription in E. coli. This inhibition can be relieved by adding lactose or isopropyl-β-D-thiogalactopyranoside (IPTG). lac repressor encoded by lacI
   7445..7475    -  promoter       lac promoter: promoter for the E. coli lac operon
   7490..7511    -  protein_bind   CAP binding site: CAP binding activates transcription in the presence of cAMP. E. coli catabolite activator protein
   7524..7616    -  CDS            lacI (fragment): lac repressor; lacI; The lac repressor binds to the lac operator to inhibit transcription in E. coli. This inhibition can be relieved by adding lactose or isopropyl-β-D-thiogalactopyranoside (IPTG).
   7799..8387    -  rep_origin     ori: high-copy-number ColE1/pMB1/pBR322/pUC origin of replication
   8558..9418    -  CDS            AmpR: β-lactamase; bla; confers resistance to ampicillin, carbenicillin, and related antibiotics
   9419..9523    -  promoter       AmpR promoter: bla
>Addgene plasmid #211545 | pLenti-GFP-2A-Puro-gRAD1_B | addgene full sequence | sequence record 419861 | Addgene NGS Result
GTCGACGGATCGGGAGATCTCCCGATCCCCTATGGTGCACTCTCAGTACAATCTGCTCTGATGCCGCATA
GTTAAGCCAGTATCTGCTCCCTGCTTGTGTGTTGGAGGTCGCTGAGTAGTGCGCGAGCAAAATTTAAGCT
ACAACAAGGCAAGGCTTGACCGACAATTGCATGAAGAATCTGCTTAGGGTTAGGCGTTTTGCGCTGCTTC
GCGATGTACGGGCCAGATATACGCGTTGACATTGATTATTGACTAGTTATTAATAGTAATCAATTACGGG
GTCATTAGTTCATAGCCCATATATGGAGTTCCGCGTTACATAACTTACGGTAAATGGCCCGCCTGGCTGA
CCGCCCAACGACCCCCGCCCATTGACGTCAATAATGACGTATGTTCCCATAGTAACGCCAATAGGGACTT
TCCATTGACGTCAATGGGTGGAGTATTTACGGTAAACTGCCCACTTGGCAGTACATCAAGTGTATCATAT
GCCAAGTACGCCCCCTATTGACGTCAATGACGGTAAATGGCCCGCCTGGCATTATGCCCAGTACATGACC
TTATGGGACTTTCCTACTTGGCAGTACATCTACGTATTAGTCATCGCTATTACCATGGTGATGCGGTTTT
GGCAGTACATCAATGGGCGTGGATAGCGGTTTGACTCACGGGGATTTCCAAGTCTCCACCCCATTGACGT
CAATGGGAGTTTGTTTTGGCACCAAAATCAACGGGACTTTCCAAAATGTCGTAACAACTCCGCCCCATTG
ACGCAAATGGGCGGTAGGCGTGTACGGTGGGAGGTCTATATAAGCAGCGCGTTTTGCCTGTACTGGGTCT
CTCTGGTTAGACCAGATCTGAGCCTGGGAGCTCTCTGGCTAACTAGGGAACCCACTGCTTAAGCCTCAAT
AAAGCTTGCCTTGAGTGCTTCAAGTAGTGTGTGCCCGTCTGTTGTGTGACTCTGGTAACTAGAGATCCCT
CAGACCCTTTTAGTCAGTGTGGAAAATCTCTAGCAGTGGCGCCCGAACAGGGACTTGAAAGCGAAAGGGA
AACCAGAGGAGCTCTCTCGACGCAGGACTCGGCTTGCTGAAGCGCGCACGGCAAGAGGCGAGGGGCGGCG
ACTGGTGAGTACGCCAAAAATTTTGACTAGCGGAGGCTAGAAGGAGAGAGATGGGTGCGAGAGCGTCAGT
ATTAAGCGGGGGAGAATTAGATCGCGATGGGAAAAAATTCGGTTAAGGCCAGGGGGAAAGAAAAAATATA
AATTAAAACATATAGTATGGGCAAGCAGGGAGCTAGAACGATTCGCAGTTAATCCTGGCCTGTTAGAAAC
ATCAGAAGGCTGTAGACAAATACTGGGACAGCTACAACCATCCCTTCAGACAGGATCAGAAGAACTTAGA
TCATTATATAATACAGTAGCAACCCTCTATTGTGTGCATCAAAGGATAGAGATAAAAGACACCAAGGAAG
CTTTAGACAAGATAGAGGAAGAGCAAAACAAAAGTAAGACCACCGCACAGCAAGCGGCCGCTGATCTTCA
GACCTGGAGGAGGAGATATGAGGGACAATTGGAGAAGTGAATTATATAAATATAAAGTAGTAAAAATTGA
ACCATTAGGAGTAGCACCCACCAAGGCAAAGAGAAGAGTGGTGCAGAGAGAAAAAAGAGCAGTGGGAATA
GGAGCTTTGTTCCTTGGGTTCTTGGGAGCAGCAGGAAGCACTATGGGCGCAGCGTCAATGACGCTGACGG
TACAGGCCAGACAATTATTGTCTGGTATAGTGCAGCAGCAGAACAATTTGCTGAGGGCTATTGAGGCGCA
ACAGCATCTGTTGCAACTCACAGTCTGGGGCATCAAGCAGCTCCAGGCAAGAATCCTGGCTGTGGAAAGA
TACCTAAAGGATCAACAGCTCCTGGGGATTTGGGGTTGCTCTGGAAAACTCATTTGCACCACTGCTGTGC
CTTGGAATGCTAGTTGGAGTAATAAATCTCTGGAACAGATTTGGAATCACACGACCTGGATGGAGTGGGA
CAGAGAAATTAACAATTACACAAGCTTAATACACTCCTTAATTGAAGAATCGCAAAACCAGCAAGAAAAG
AATGAACAAGAATTATTGGAATTAGATAAATGGGCAAGTTTGTGGAATTGGTTTAACATAACAAATTGGC
TGTGGTATATAAAATTATTCATAATGATAGTAGGAGGCTTGGTAGGTTTAAGAATAGTTTTTGCTGTACT
TTCTATAGTGAATAGAGTTAGGCAGGGATATTCACCATTATCGTTTCAGACCCACCTCCCAACCCCGAGG
GGACCCGACAGGCCCGAAGGAATAGAAGAAGAAGGTGGAGAGAGAGACAGAGACAGATCCATTCGATTAG
TGAACGGATCGGCACTGCGTGCGCCAATTCTGCAGACAAATGGCAGTATTCATCCACAATTTTAAAAGAA
AAGGGGGGATTGGGGGGTACAGTGCAGGGGAAAGAATAGTAGACATAATAGCAACAGACATACAAACTAA
AGAATTACAAAAACAAATTACAAAAATTCAAAATTTTCGGGTTTATTACAGGGACAGCAGAGATCCAGTT
TGGTTAATTAAGGTACCGAGGGCCTATTTCCCATGATTCCTTCATATTTGCATATACGATACAAGGCTGT
TAGAGAGATAATTAGAATTAATTTGACTGTAAACACAAAGATATTAGTACAAAATACGTGACGTAGAAAG
TAATAATTTCTTGGGTAGTTTGCAGTTTTAAAATTATGTTTTAAAATGGACTATCATATGCTTACCGTAA
CTTGAAAGTATTTCGATTTCTTGGCTTTATATATCTTGTGGAAAGGACGAAACACCGCGAAACACGTGGC
ATGTTCTGTTTTAGAGCTAGAAATAGCAAGTTAAAATAAGGCTAGTCCGTTATCAACTTGAAAAAGTGGC
ACCGAGTCGGTGCTTTTTTGAATTCGCTAGCTAGGTCTTGAAAGGAGTGGGAATTGGCTCCGGTGCCCGT
CAGTGGGCAGAGCGCACATCGCCCACAGTCCCCGAGAAGTTGGGGGGAGGGGTCGGCAATTGATCCGGTG
CCTAGAGAAGGTGGCGCGGGGTAAACTGGGAAAGTGATGTCGTGTACTGGCTCCGCCTTTTTCCCGAGGG
TGGGGGAGAACCGTATATAAGTGCAGTAGTCGCCGTGAACGTTCTTTTTCGCAACGGGTTTGCCGCCAGA
ACACAGGACCGGTGCCACCATGGTGAGCAAGGGCGAGGAGCTGTTCACCGGGGTGGTGCCCATCCTGGTC
GAGCTGGACGGCGACGTAAACGGCCACAAGTTCAGCGTGTCCGGCGAGGGCGAGGGCGATGCCACCTACG
GCAAGCTGACCCTGAAGTTCATCTGCACCACCGGCAAGCTGCCCGTGCCCTGGCCCACCCTCGTGACCAC
CCTGACCTACGGCGTGCAGTGCTTCAGCCGCTACCCCGACCACATGAAGCAGCACGACTTCTTCAAGTCC
GCCATGCCCGAAGGCTACGTCCAGGAGCGCACCATCTTCTTCAAGGACGACGGCAACTACAAGACCCGCG
CCGAGGTGAAGTTCGAGGGCGACACCCTGGTGAACCGCATCGAGCTGAAGGGCATCGACTTCAAGGAGGA
CGGCAACATCCTGGGGCACAAGCTGGAGTACAACTACAACAGCCACAACGTCTATATCATGGCCGACAAG
CAGAAGAACGGCATCAAGGTGAACTTCAAGATCCGCCACAACATCGAGGACGGCAGCGTGCAGCTCGCCG
ACCACTACCAGCAGAACACCCCCATCGGCGACGGCCCCGTGCTGCTGCCCGACAACCACTACCTGAGCAC
CCAGTCCGCCCTGAGCAAAGACCCCAACGAGAAGCGCGATCACATGGTCCTGCTGGAGTTCGTGACCGCC
GCCGGGATCACTCTCGGCATGGACGAGCTGTACAAGCCCAAGAAAAAGCGGAAAGTGGGATCCGGCGCAA
CAAACTTCTCTCTGCTGAAACAAGCCGGAGATGTCGAAGAGAATCCTGGACCGACCGAGTACAAGCCCAC
GGTGCGCCTCGCCACCCGCGACGACGTCCCCAGGGCCGTACGCACCCTCGCCGCCGCGTTCGCCGACTAC
CCCGCCACGCGCCACACCGTCGATCCGGACCGCCACATCGAGCGGGTCACCGAGCTGCAAGAACTCTTCC
TCACGCGCGTCGGGCTCGACATCGGCAAGGTGTGGGTCGCGGACGACGGCGCCGCGGTGGCGGTCTGGAC
CACGCCGGAGAGCGTCGAAGCGGGGGCGGTGTTCGCCGAGATCGGCCCGCGCATGGCCGAGTTGAGCGGT
TCCCGGCTGGCCGCGCAGCAACAGATGGAAGGCCTCCTGGCGCCGCACCGGCCCAAGGAGCCCGCGTGGT
TCCTGGCCACCGTCGGAGTCTCGCCCGACCACCAGGGCAAGGGTCTGGGCAGCGCCGTCGTGCTCCCCGG
AGTGGAGGCGGCCGAGCGCGCCGGGGTGCCCGCCTTCCTGGAGACCTCCGCGCCCCGCAACCTCCCCTTC
TACGAGCGGCTCGGCTTCACCGTCACCGCCGACGTCGAGGTGCCCGAAGGACCGCGCACCTGGTGCATGA
CCCGCAAGCCCGGTGCCTGAACGCGTTAAGTCGACAATCAACCTCTGGATTACAAAATTTGTGAAAGATT
GACTGGTATTCTTAACTATGTTGCTCCTTTTACGCTATGTGGATACGCTGCTTTAATGCCTTTGTATCAT
GCTATTGCTTCCCGTATGGCTTTCATTTTCTCCTCCTTGTATAAATCCTGGTTGCTGTCTCTTTATGAGG
AGTTGTGGCCCGTTGTCAGGCAACGTGGCGTGGTGTGCACTGTGTTTGCTGACGCAACCCCCACTGGTTG
GGGCATTGCCACCACCTGTCAGCTCCTTTCCGGGACTTTCGCTTTCCCCCTCCCTATTGCCACGGCGGAA
CTCATCGCCGCCTGCCTTGCCCGCTGCTGGACAGGGGCTCGGCTGTTGGGCACTGACAATTCCGTGGTGT
TGTCGGGGAAATCATCGTCCTTTCCTTGGCTGCTCGCCTGTGTTGCCACCTGGATTCTGCGCGGGACGTC
CTTCTGCTACGTCCCTTCGGCCCTCAATCCAGCGGACCTTCCTTCCCGCGGCCTGCTGCCGGCTCTGCGG
CCTCTTCCGCGTCTTCGCCTTCGCCCTCAGACGAGTCGGATCTCCCTTTGGGCCGCCTCCCCGCGTCGAC
TTTAAGACCAATGACTTACAAGGCAGCTGTAGATCTTAGCCACTTTTTAAAAGAAAAGGGGGGACTGGAA
GGGCTAATTCACTCCCAACGAAGACAAGATCTGCTTTTTGCTTGTACTGGGTCTCTCTGGTTAGACCAGA
TCTGAGCCTGGGAGCTCTCTGGCTAACTAGGGAACCCACTGCTTAAGCCTCAATAAAGCTTGCCTTGAGT
GCTTCAAGTAGTGTGTGCCCGTCTGTTGTGTGACTCTGGTAACTAGAGATCCCTCAGACCCTTTTAGTCA
GTGTGGAAAATCTCTAGCAGGGCCCGTTTAAACCCGCTGATCAGCCTCGACTGTGCCTTCTAGTTGCCAG
CCATCTGTTGTTTGCCCCTCCCCCGTGCCTTCCTTGACCCTGGAAGGTGCCACTCCCACTGTCCTTTCCT
AATAAAATGAGGAAATTGCATCGCATTGTCTGAGTAGGTGTCATTCTATTCTGGGGGGTGGGGTGGGGCA
GGACAGCAAGGGGGAGGATTGGGAAGACAATAGCAGGCATGCTGGGGATGCGGTGGGCTCTATGGCTTCT
GAGGCGGAAAGAACCAGCTGGGGCTCTAGGGGGTATCCCC
[124 nt withheld, positions 5851-5974]
C
[91 nt withheld, positions 5976-6066]
A
[49 nt withheld, positions 6068-6116]
CCTTTGACGTTGGAGTCCACGTTCTTT
[37 nt withheld, positions 6144-6180]
ACCCTATCTCGGTCTATTCTTTTGATTTATAAGGGATTTTGCCGATTTCGGCCTATTGGTTAAAAAATGA
GCTGATTTAACAAAAATTTAACGCGAATTAATTCTGTGGAATGTGTGTCAGTTAGGGTGTGGAAAGTCCC
CAGGCTCCCCAGCAGGCAGAAGTATGCAAAGCATGCATCTCAATTAGTCAGCAACCAGGTGTGGAAAGTC
CCCAGGCTCCCCAGCAGGCAGAAGTATGCAAAGCATGCATCTCAATTAGTCAGCAACCATAGTCCCGCCC
CTAACTCCGCCCATCCCGCCCCTAACTCCGCCCAGTTCCGCCCATTCTCCGCCCCATGGCTGACTAATTT
TTTTTATTTATGCAGAGGCCGAGGCCGCCTCTGCCTCTGAGCTATTCCAGAAGTAGTGAGGAGGCTTTTT
TGGAGGCCTAGGCTTTTGCAAAAAGCTCCCGGGAGCTTGTATATCCATTTTCGGATCTGATCAGCACGTG
TTGACAATTAATCATCGGCATAGTATAATACGACAAGGTGAGGAACTAAACCATGGCCAAGTTGACCAGT
GCCGTTCCGGTGCTCACCGCGCGCGACGTCGCCGGAGCGGTCGAGTTCTGGACCGACCGGCTCGGGTTCT
CCCGGGACTTCGTGGAGGACGACTTCGCCGGTGTGGTCCGGGACGACGTGACCCTGTTCATCAGCGCGGT
CCAGGACCAGGTGGTGCCGGACAACACCCTGGCCTGGGTGTGGGTGCGCGGCCTGGACGAGCTGTACGCC
GAGTGGTCGGAGGTCGTGTCCACGAACTTCCGGGACGCCTCCGGGCCGGCCATGACCGAGATCGGCGAGC
AGCCGTGGGGGCGGGAGTTCGCCCTGCGCGACCCGGCCGGCAACTGCGTGCACTTCGTGGCCGAGGAGCA
GGACTGACACGTGCTACGAGATTTCGATTCCACCGCCGCCTTCTATGAAAGGTTGGGCTTCGGAATCGTT
TTCCGGGACGCCGGCTGGATGATCCTCCAGCGCGGGGATCTCATGCTGGAGTTCTTCGCCCACCCCAACT
TGTTTATTGCAGCTTATAATGGTTACAAATAAAGCAATAGCATCACAAATTTCACAAATAAAGCATTTTT
TTCACTGCATTCTAGTTGTGGTTTGTCCAAACTCATCAATGTATCTTATCATGTCTGTATACCGTCGACC
TCTAGCTAGAGCTTGGCGTAATCATGGTCATAGCTGTTTCCTGTGTGAAATTGTTATCCGCTCACAATTC
CACACAACATACGAGCCGGAAGCATAAAGTGTAAAGCCTGGGGTGCCTAATGAGTGAGCTAACTCACATT
AATTGCGTTGCGCTCACTGCCCGCTTTCCAGTCGGGAAACCTGTCGTGCCAGCTGCATTAATGAATCGGC
CAACGCGCGGGGAGAGGCGGTTTGCGTATTGGGCGCTCTTCCGCTTCCTCGCTCACTGACTCGCTGCGCT
CGGTCGTTCGGCTGCGGCGAGCGGTATCAGCTCACTCAAAGGCGGTAATACGGTTATCCACAGAATCAGG
GGATAACGCAGGAAAGAACATGTGAGCAAAAGGCCAGCAAAAGGCCAGGAACCGTAAAAAGGCCGCGTTG
CTGGCGTTTTTCCATAGGCTCCGCCCCCCTGACGAGCATCACAAAAATCGACGCTCAAGTCAGAGGTGGC
GAAACCCGACAGGACTATAAAGATACCAGGCGTTTCCCCCTGGAAGCTCCCTCGTGCGCTCTCCTGTTCC
GACCCTGCCGCTTACCGGATACCTGTCCGCCTTTCTCCCTTCGGGAAGCGTGGCGCTTTCTCATAGCTCA
CGCTGTAGGTATCTCAGTTCGGTGTAGGTCGTTCGCTCCAAGCTGGGCTGTGTGCACGAACCCCCCGTTC
AGCCCGACCGCTGCGCCTTATCCGGTAACTATCGTCTTGAGTCCAACCCGGTAAGACACGACTTATCGCC
ACTGGCAGCAGCCACTGGTAACAGGATTAGCAGAGCGAGGTATGTAGGCGGTGCTACAGAGTTCTTGAAG
TGGTGGCCTAACTACGGCTACACTAGAAGAACAGTATTTGGTATCTGCGCTCTGCTGAAGCCAGTTACCT
TCGGAAAAAGAGTTGGTAGCTCTTGATCCGGCAAACAAACCACCGCTGGTAGCGGTGGTTTTTTTGTTTG
CAAGCAGCAGATTACGCGCAGAAAAAAAGGATCTCAAGAAGATCCTTTGATCTTTTCTACGGGGTCTGAC
GCTCAGTGGAACGAAAACTCACGTTAAGGGATTTTGGTCATGAGATTATCAAAAAGGATCTTCACCTAGA
TCCTTTTAAATTAAAAATGAAGTTTTAAATCAATCTAAAGTATATATGAGTAAACTTGGTCTGACAGTTA
CCAATGCTTAATCAGTGAGGCACCTATCTCAGCGATCTGTCTATTTCGTTCATCCATAGTTGCCTGACTC
CCCGTCGTGTAGATAACTACGATACGGGAGGGCTTACCATCTGGCCCCAGTGCTGCAATGATACCGCGAG
ACCCACGCTCACCGGCTCCAGATTTATCAGCAATAAACCAGCCAGCCGGAAGGGCCGAGCGCAGAAGTGG
TCCTGCAACTTTATCCGCCTCCATCCAGTCTATTAATTGTTGCCGGGAAGCTAGAGTAAGTAGTTCGCCA
GTTAATAGTTTGCGCAACGTTGTTGCCATTGCTACAGGCATCGTGGTGTCACGCTCGTCGTTTGGTATGG
CTTCATTCAGCTCCGGTTCCCAACGATCAAGGCGAGTTACATGATCCCCCATGTTGTGCAAAAAAGCGGT
TAGCTCCTTCGGTCCTCCGATCGTTGTCAGAAGTAAGTTGGCCGCAGTGTTATCACTCATGGTTATGGCA
GCACTGCATAATTCTCTTACTGTCATGCCATCCGTAAGATGCTTTTCTGTGACTGGTGAGTACTCAACCA
AGTCATTCTGAGAATAGTGTATGCGGCGACCGAGTTGCTCTTGCCCGGCGTCAATACGGGATAATACCGC
GCCACATAGCAGAACTTTAAAAGTGCTCATCATTGGAAAACGTTCTTCGGGGCGAAAACTCTCAAGGATC
TTACCGCTGTTGAGATCCAGTTCGATGTAACCCACTCGTGCACCCAACTGATCTTCAGCATCTTTTACTT
TCACCAGCGTTTCTGGGTGAGCAAAAACAGGAAGGCAAAATGCCGCAAAAAAGGGAATAAGGGCGACACG
GAAATGTTGAATACTCATACTCTTCCTTTTTCAATATTATTGAAGCATTTATCAGGGTTATTGTCTCATG
AGCGGATACATATTTGAATGTATTTAGAAAAATAAACAAATAGGGGTTCCGCGCACATTTCCCCGAAAAG
TGCCACCTGAC
